Addgene plasmid #188445: pGP8GF-ccdB
Purpose: Cloning Vector and pDEST
Depositing lab: Britney Moss. Depositing organization: Whitman College. Publication: A Synthetic Approach Allows Rapid Characterization of the Maize Nuclear Auxin Response Circuit. Ramos Baez R, Buckley Y, Yu H, Chen Z, Gallavotti A, Nemhauser JL, Moss BL. Plant Physiol. 2020 Apr;182(4):1713-1722. doi: 10.1104/pp.19.01475. Epub 2020 Mar 2. PubMed 32123041.
Backbone
  Vector backbone: pGP8GF
  Vector type: Yeast Expression
  Selectable markers: HIS3
Growth in bacteria
  Bacterial resistance: Chloramphenicol and Ampicillin, 25 & 100 μg/mL
  Growth temperature: 37°C
  Growth strain: ccdB Survival
  Copy number: Unknown
Gene/Insert
  Gene/Insert name: ccdB
  Species: Synthetic
  Cloning method: Gateway Cloning
  Sequencing primers: 5′ CAAATTAAAGCCTTCGAGCGTCCC
Terms and licenses: Academic/Nonprofit Terms; Industry Terms: Not Available to Industry
How to cite: pGP8GF-ccdB was a gift from Britney Moss (Addgene plasmid # 188445 ; http://n2t.net/addgene:188445 ; RRID:Addgene_188445)
