[The description below was written by a language model from this plasmid's Addgene catalogue record and pLannotate feature annotations shown in this document.]
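Description:
pGP8GF-ccdB is a 7,257 bp Gateway destination vector for protein expression in Saccharomyces cerevisiae, built on the pGP8GF backbone and catalogued as a cloning vector and pDEST. In E. coli it replicates from a high-copy ColE1/pUC-type origin and carries an ampicillin resistance gene (bla) on the backbone. A chloramphenicol acetyltransferase gene sits inside the Gateway cassette. Because the cassette also encodes the gyrase-poisoning toxin CcdB, the empty vector has to be maintained in a ccdB-tolerant strain. In yeast, selection relies on a HIS3 auxotrophic marker driven by its own promoter and followed by an ADH1 terminator. No yeast replication origin (2μ or CEN/ARS) is annotated. Fragments of the genes that neighbour HIS3 in the yeast genome (PET56/MRM1 and DED1) flank the yeast portion, which would be consistent with an integrating design, but the record does not state this.

The expression unit consists of the strong constitutive GAP (TDH3) promoter, the Gateway cassette (CmR, a ccdA fragment and ccdB) and a CYC1 terminator. An LR recombination reaction with an entry clone replaces the CmR–ccdB cassette with the gene of interest, and ccdB counterselects against unrecombined vector in standard E. coli strains. Only attR2 is annotated; attR1 is presumably upstream of the cassette, though the feature table does not detect it. A FLAG epitope fragment is annotated between ccdB and attR2, but its role cannot be determined from the table. The associated publication describes reconstituting the maize nuclear auxin response circuit in yeast, which suggests the vector was used to express pathway components there.
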