Features (pLannotate 1.2.2; 26 found; start..end, strand, type, name):
    692..796     -  promoter       AmpR promoter: bla
    891..926     +  CDS            rop (fragment): Rop protein, which maintains plasmids at low copy number; rop
   1028..1077    +  misc_feature   bom (fragment): basis of mobility region from pBR322
   1090..1164    -  CDS            MRM1 (fragment): MRM1_YEAST - Also known as PET56 From Saccharomyces cerevisiae (strain ATCC 204508 / S288c) (Baker's yeast).
   1214..1401    +  promoter       HIS3 promoter: S. cerevisiae HIS3
   1402..2064    +  CDS            HIS3: imidazoleglycerol-phosphate dehydratase, required for histidine biosynthesis; S. cerevisiae HIS3; yeast auxotrophic marker
   2065..2230    +  terminator     ADH1 terminator: S. cerevisiae ADH1; transcription terminator for the S. cerevisiae alcohol dehydrogenase 1 (ADH1) gene
   2253..2896    +  promoter       GAP promoter: S. cerevisiae TDH3; promoter for glyceraldehyde-3-phosphate dehydrogenase
   2902..2922    +  misc_feature   MCS (fragment): pBluescript multiple cloning site
   2950..2980    +  promoter       lac UV5 promoter: E. coli lac promoter with an "up" mutation
   3004..3033    +  promoter       cat promoter (fragment): promoter of the E. coli cat gene encoding chloramphenicol acetyltransferase
   3034..3693    +  CDS            CmR: chloramphenicol acetyltransferase; cat; confers resistance to chloramphenicol
   3872..4030    +  CDS            ccdA (fragment): CCDA_ECO57 - Also known as H, letA. Experimental evidence at protein level: Swiss-Prot protein existence level 1. Antitoxin component of a type II toxin-antitoxin (TA) system which inhibits the post-segregational killing (PSK) of plasmid-free cells, also referred to as a plasmid addiction system. Binds to and blocks the activity of CcdB; will also remove bound CcdB protein from the CcdB-GyrA complex by forming a CcdA-CcdB complex, a process termed rejuvenation. Functions as a transcriptional corepressor for the ccdAB operon, repression also requires CcdB (By similarity). From Escherichia coli
   4035..4337    +  CDS            ccdB: CCDB_ECOLI - Also known as G, letB, letD. Experimental evidence at protein level: Swiss-Prot protein existence level 1. Toxic component of a type II toxin-antitoxin (TA) system, functioning in plasmid maintainence. Responsible for the post- segregational killing (PSK) of plasmid-free cells, also referred to as a plasmid addiction system. Half-life of over 2 hours. Cell killing by CcdB is accompanied by filamentation, defects in chromosome and plasmid segregation, defects in cell division, formation of anucleate cells, decreased DNA synthesis and plasmid loss. Interferes with the activity of DN
   4405..4425    +  CDS            FLAG (fragment): FLAG® epitope tag, followed by an enterokinase cleavage site
   4491..4615    -  protein_bind   attR2: mutant version of attR; recombination site for the Gateway® LR reaction LR Clonase™
   4619..4666    +  misc_feature   MCS (fragment): pBluescript multiple cloning site
   4713..4902    +  terminator     CYC1 terminator: S. cerevisiae CYC1; transcription terminator for CYC1
   4900..5220    +  CDS            YO201_YEAST (fragment): Protein uncertain: Swiss-Prot protein existence level 5. From Saccharomyces cerevisiae (strain ATCC 204508 / S288c) (Baker's yeast).
   5216..5914    +  CDS            DED1 (fragment): DED1_YEAST - Also known as SPP81. Experimental evidence at protein level: Swiss-Prot protein existence level 1. ATP-binding RNA helicase involved in translation initiation. Remodels RNA in response to ADP and ATP concentrations by facilitating disruption, but also formation of RNA duplexes. Has weak ATP-dependent affinity for dsRNA, but strong ATP-dependent affinity for ssRNA. Acts as a virus host factor involved in the replication of the MBV and the L-A viruses by promoting the negative-strand RNA synthesis. May be involved in recognition of the preinitiation complex and DNA binding of the RN
   5951..5967    -  protein_bind   lac operator: The lac repressor binds to the lac operator to inhibit transcription in E. coli. This inhibition can be relieved by adding lactose or isopropyl-β-D-thiogalactopyranoside (IPTG). lac repressor encoded by lacI
   5975..6005    -  promoter       lac promoter: promoter for the E. coli lac operon
   6020..6041    -  protein_bind   CAP binding site: CAP binding activates transcription in the presence of cAMP. E. coli catabolite activator protein
   6054..6146    -  CDS            lacI (fragment): lac repressor; lacI; The lac repressor binds to the lac operator to inhibit transcription in E. coli. This inhibition can be relieved by adding lactose or isopropyl-β-D-thiogalactopyranoside (IPTG).
   6329..6917    -  rep_origin     ori: high-copy-number ColE1/pMB1/pBR322/pUC origin of replication
   7088..691     -  CDS            AmpR (across the origin): β-lactamase; bla; confers resistance to ampicillin, carbenicillin, and related antibiotics
>Addgene plasmid #188445 | pGP8GF-ccdB | addgene full sequence | sequence record 370241 | Addgene NGS Result
CAGCAATAAACCAGCCAGCCGGAAGGGCCGAGCGCAGAAGTGGTCCTGCAACTTTATCCGCCTCCATCCA
GTCTATTAATTGTTGCCGGGAAGCTAGAGTAAGTAGTTCGCCAGTTAATAGTTTGCGCAACGTTGTTGCC
ATTGCTACAGGCATCGTGGTGTCACGCTCGTCGTTTGGTATGGCTTCATTCAGCTCCGGTTCCCAACGAT
CAAGGCGAGTTACATGATCCCCCATGTTGTGCAAAAAAGCGGTTAGCTCCTTCGGTCCTCCGATCGTTGT
CAGAAGTAAGTTGGCCGCAGTGTTATCACTCATGGTTATGGCAGCACTGCATAATTCTCTTACTGTCATG
CCATCCGTAAGATGCTTTTCTGTGACTGGTGAGTACTCAACCAAGTCATTCTGAGAATAGTGTATGCGGC
GACCGAGTTGCTCTTGCCCGGCGTCAATACGGGATAATACCGCGCCACATAGCAGAACTTTAAAAGTGCT
CATCATTGGAAAACGTTCTTCGGGGCGAAAACTCTCAAGGATCTTACCGCTGTTGAGATCCAGTTCGATG
TAACCCACTCGTGCACCCAACTGATCTTCAGCATCTTTTACTTTCACCAGCGTTTCTGGGTGAGCAAAAA
CAGGAAGGCAAAATGCCGCAAAAAAGGGAATAAGGGCGACACGGAAATGTTGAATACTCATACTCTTCCT
TTTTCAATATTATTGAAGCATTTATCAGGGTTATTGTCTCATGAGCGGATACATATTTGAATGTATTTAG
AAAAATAAACAAATAGGGGTTCCGCGCACATTTCCCCGAAAAGTGCCACCTGACGTCTAAGAAACCATTA
TTATCATGACATTAACCTATAAAAATAGGCGTATCACGAGGCCCTTTCGTCTCGCGCGTTTCGGTGATGA
CGGTGAAAACCTCTGACACATGCAGCTCCCGGAGACGGTCACAGCTTGTCTGTAAGCGGATGCCGGGAGC
AGACAAGCCCGTCAGGGCGCGTCAGCGGGTGTTGGCGGGTGTCGGGGCTGGCTTAACTATGCGGCATCAG
AGCAGATTGTACTGAGAGTGCACCATAATTCGTTTAAACCGTTTTAAGAGCTTGGTGAGCGCTAGGAGTC
ACTGCCAGGTATCGTTTGAACACGGCATTAGTCAGGGAAGTCATAACACAGTCCTTTCCCGCAATTTTCT
TTTTCTATTACTCTTGGCCTCCTCTAGTACACTCTATATTTTTTTATGCCTCGGTAATGATTTTCATTTT
TTTTTTTCCACCTAGCGGATGACTCTTTTTTTTTCTTAGCGATTGGCATTATCACATAATGAATTATACA
TTATATAAAGTAATGTGATTTCTTCGAAGAATATACTAAAAAATGAGCAGGCAAGATAAACGAAGGCAAA
GATGACAGAGCAGAAAGCCCTAGTAAAGCGTATTACAAATGAAACCAAGATTCAGATTGCGATCTCTTTA
AAGGGTGGTCCCCTAGCGATAGAGCACTCGATCTTCCCAGAAAAAGAGGCAGAAGCAGTAGCAGAACAGG
CCACACAATCGCAAGTGATTAACGTCCACACAGGTATAGGGTTTCTGGACCATATGATACATGCTCTGGC
CAAGCATTCCGGCTGGTCGCTAATCGTTGAGTGCATTGGTGACTTACACATAGACGACCATCACACCACT
GAAGACTGCGGGATTGCTCTCGGTCAAGCTTTTAAAGAGGCCCTAGGGGCCGTGCGTGGAGTAAAAAGGT
TTGGATCAGGATTTGCGCCTTTGGATGAGGCACTTTCCAGAGCGGTGGTAGATCTTTCGAACAGGCCGTA
CGCAGTTGTCGAACTTGGTTTGCAAAGGGAGAAAGTAGGAGATCTCTCTTGCGAGATGATCCCGCATTTT
CTTGAAAGCTTTGCAGAGGCTAGCAGAATTACCCTCCACGTTGATTGTCTGCGAGGCAAGAATGATCATC
ACCGTAGTGAGAGTGCGTTCAAGGCTCTTGCGGTTGCCATAAGAGAAGCCACCTCGCCCAATGGTACCAA
CGATGTTCCCTCCACCAAAGGTGTTCTTATGTAGGCGAATTTCTTATGATTTATGATTTTTATTATTAAA
TAAGTTATAAAAAAAATAAGTGTATACAAATTTTAAAGTGACTCTTAGGTTTTAAAACGAAAATTCTTAT
TCTTGAGTAACTCTTTCCTGTAGGTCAGGTTGCTTTCTCAGGTATAGCATGAGGTCGCTCTTATTGACCA
CACCTCAGTTTATCATTATCAATACTCGCCATTTCAAAGAATACGTAAATAATTAATAGTAGTGATTTTC
CTAACTTTATTTAGTCAAAAAATTAGCCTTTTAATTCTGCTGTAACCCGTACATGCCCAAAATAGGGGGC
GGGTTACACAGAATATATAACATCGTAGGTGTCTGGGTGAACAGTTTATTCCTGGCATCCACTAAATATA
ATGGAGCCCGCTTTTTAAGCTGGCATCCAGAAAAAAAAAGAATCCCAGCACCAAAATATTGTTTTCTTCA
CCAACCATCAGTTCATAGGTCCATTCTCTTAGCGCAACTACAGAGAACAGGGGCACAAACAGGCAAAAAA
CGGGCACAACCTCAATGGAGTGATGCAACCTGCCTGGAGTAAATGATGACACAAGGCAATTGACCCACGC
ATGTATCTATCTCATTTTCTTACACCTTCTATTACCTTCTGCTCTCTCTGATTTGGAAAAAGCTGAAAAA
AAAGGTTGAAACCAGTTCCCTGAAATTATTCCCCTACTTGACTAATAAGTATATAAAGACGGTAGGTATT
GATTGTAATTCTGTAAATCTATTTCTTAAACTTCTTAAATTCTACTTTTATAGTTAGTCTTTTTTTTAGT
TTTAAAACACCAGAACTTAGTTTCGACGGATTCTAGAACTAGTGGATCCCCCATCACAAAATGGGAGACC
ACCCCAGGCTTTACACTTTATGCTTCCGGCTCGTATAATGTGTGGATTTTGAGTTAGGATCCGTCGAGAT
TTTCAGGAGCTAAGGAAGCTAAAATGGAGAAAAAAATCACTGGATATACCACCGTTGATATATCCCAATG
GCATCGTAAAGAACATTTTGAGGCATTTCAGTCAGTTGCTCAATGTACCTATAACCAGACCGTTCAGCTG
GATATTACGGCCTTTTTAAAGACCGTAAAGAAAAATAAGCACAAGTTTTATCCGGCCTTTATTCACATTC
TTGCCCGCCTGATGAATGCTCATCCGGAATTCCGTATGGCAATGAAAGACGGTGAGCTGGTGATATGGGA
TAGTGTTCACCCTTGTTACACCGTTTTCCATGAGCAAACTGAAACGTTTTCATCGCTCTGGAGTGAATAC
CACGACGATTTCCGGCAGTTTCTACACATATATTCGCAAGATGTGGCGTGTTACGGTGAAAACCTGGCCT
ATTTCCCTAAAGGGTTTATTGAGAATATGTTTTTCGTCTCAGCCAATCCCTGGGTGAGTTTCACCAGTTT
TGATTTAAACGTGGCCAATATGGACAACTTCTTCGCCCCCGTTTTCACCATGGGCAAATATTATACGCAA
GGCGACAAGGTGCTGATGCCGCTGGCGATTCAGGTTCATCATGCCGTTTGTGATGGCTTCCATGTCGGCA
GAATGCTTAATGAATTACAACAGTACTGCGATGAGTGGCAGGGCGGGGCGTAAACGCGTGGATCCGGCTT
ACTAAAAGCCAGATAACAGTATGCGTATTTGCGCGCTGATTTTTGCGGTATAAGAATATATACTGATATG
TATACCCGAAGTATGTCAAAAAGAGGTATGCTATGAAGCAGCGTATTACAGTGACAGTTGACAGCGACAG
CTATCAGTTGCTCAAGGCATATATGATGTCAATATCTCCGGTCTGGTAAGCACAACCATGCAGAATGAAG
CCCGTCGTCTGCGTGCCGAACGCTGGAAAGCGGAAAATCAGGAAGGGATGGCTGAGGTCGCCCGGTTTAT
TGAAATGAACGGCTCTTTTGCTGACGAGAACAGGGGCTGGTGAAATGCAGTTTAAGGTTTACACCTATAA
AAGAGAGAGCCGTTATCGTCTGTTTGTGGATGTACAGAGTGATATTATTGACACGCCCGGGCGACGGATG
GTGATCCCCCTGGCCAGTGCACGTCTGCTGTCAGATAAAGTCTCCCGTGAACTTTACCCGGTGGTGCATA
TCGGGGATGAAAGCTGGCGCATGATGACCACCGATATGGCCAGTGTGCCGGTGTCCGTTATCGGGGAAGA
AGTGGCTGATCTCAGCCACCGCGAAAATGACATCAAAAACGCCATTAACCTGATGTTCTGGGGAATATAA
GGTCTCCGGATCTGGTGGAGATTACAAGGATCATGATGGTGATTACAAGGATCACGACATCGACTACAAG
GATGACGATGACAAGCACCATCATCACCACCATTGATTCTATGTCAGGCTCCCTTATACACAGCCAGTCT
GCAGGTCGACCATAGTGACTGGATATGTTGTGTTTTACAGTATTATGTAGTCTGTTTTTTATGCAAAATC
TAATTTAATATATTGATATTTATATCATTTTACGTTTCTCGTTCAGCTTTCTTGTACAAAGTGGTGATGG
GCTGCAGGAATTCGATTTCAAGCTTATCGATACCGTCGACCTCGAGTCATGTAATTAGTTATGTCACGCT
TACATTCACGCCCTCCCCCCACATCCGCTCTAACCGAAAAGGAAGGAGTTAGACAACCTGAAGTCTAGGT
CCCTATTTATTTTTTTATAGTTATGTTAGTATTAAGAACGTTATTTATATTTCAAATTTTTCTTTTTTTT
CTGTACAGACGCGTGTACGCATGTAACATTATACTGAAAACCTTGCTTGAGAAGGTTTTGGGACGCTCGA
AGGCTTTAATTTGTGACACCGATTATTTAAAGCTGCAGCATACGATATATATACATGTGTATATATGTAT
ACCTATGAATGTCAGTAAGTATGTATACGAACAGTATGATACTGAAGATGACAAGGTAATGCATCATTCT
ATACGTGTCATTCTGAACGAGGCGCGCTTTCCTTTTTTCTTTTTGCTTTTTCTTTTTTTTTCTCTTGAAC
TCGAGAAAAAAAATATAAAAGAGATGGAGGAACGGGAAAAAGTTAGTTGTGGTGATAGGTGGCAAGTGGT
ATTCCGTAAGAACAACAAGAAAAGCATTTCATATTATGGCTGAACTGAGCGAACAAGTGCAAAATTTAAG
CATCAACGACAACAACGAGAATGGTTATGTTCCTCCTCACTTAAGAGGAAAACCAAGAAGTGCCAGAAAT
AACAGTAGCAACTACAATAACAACAACGGCGGCTACAACGGTGGCCGTGGCGGTGGCAGCTTCTTTAGCA
ACAACCGTCGTGGTGGTTACGGCAACGGTGGTTTCTTCGGTGGAAACAACGGTGGCAGCAGATCTAACGG
CCGTTCTGGTGGTAGATGGATCGATGGCAAACATGTCCCAGCTCCAAGAAACGAAAAGGCCGAGATCGCC
ATATTTGGTGTCCCCGAGGATCCAAATTTCCAATCTTCTGGTATTAACTTCGATAACTACGATGATATTC
CAGTGGACGCCTCTGGTAAGGATGTTCCTGAACCAATCACAGAATTTACCTCACCTCCATTGGACGGATT
GTTATTGGAAAACATCAAATTGGCCCGTTTCACCAAGCCAACACCTGTGCAAAAATACTCCGTCCCTATC
GTTGCCAACGGCAGAGATTTGATGGCCTGTGCGCAGACCGGTTCTGGTAAGACTGGTGGGTTTTTATTCC
CAGTGTTGTCCGAATCATTTAAGACTGGACCATCTCCTCAACCAGAGTCTCAAGGCTCCTTTTACCAAAG
AAAGGCCTACCCAACTGCTGTCATTATGGCTCCAGTTTAAACCATGGTCATAGCTGTTTCCTGTGTGAAA
TTGTTATCCGCTCACAATTCCACACAACATACGAGCCGGAAGCATAAAGTGTAAAGCCTGGGGTGCCTAA
TGAGTGAGCTAACTCACATTAATTGCGTTGCGCTCACTGCCCGCTTTCCAGTCGGGAAACCTGTCGTGCC
AGCTGCATTAATGAATCGGCCAACGCGCGGGGAGAGGCGGTTTGCGTATTGGGCGCTCTTCCGCTTCCTC
GCTCACTGACTCGCTGCGCTCGGTCGTTCGGCTGCGGCGAGCGGTATCAGCTCACTCAAAGGCGGTAATA
CGGTTATCCACAGAATCAGGGGATAACGCAGGAAAGAACATGTGAGCAAAAGGCCAGCAAAAGGCCAGGA
ACCGTAAAAAGGCCGCGTTGCTGGCGTTTTTCCATAGGCTCCGCCCCCCTGACGAGCATCACAAAAATCG
ACGCTCAAGTCAGAGGTGGCGAAACCCGACAGGACTATAAAGATACCAGGCGTTTCCCCCTGGAAGCTCC
CTCGTGCGCTCTCCTGTTCCGACCCTGCCGCTTACCGGATACCTGTCCGCCTTTCTCCCTTCGGGAAGCG
TGGCGCTTTCTCATAGCTCACGCTGTAGGTATCTCAGTTCGGTGTAGGTCGTTCGCTCCAAGCTGGGCTG
TGTGCACGAACCCCCCGTTCAGCCCGACCGCTGCGCCTTATCCGGTAACTATCGTCTTGAGTCCAACCCG
GTAAGACACGACTTATCGCCACTGGCAGCAGCCACTGGTAACAGGATTAGCAGAGCGAGGTATGTAGGCG
GTGCTACAGAGTTCTTGAAGTGGTGGCCTAACTACGGCTACACTAGAAGAACAGTATTTGGTATCTGCGC
TCTGCTGAAGCCAGTTACCTTCGGAAAAAGAGTTGGTAGCTCTTGATCCGGCAAACAAACCACCGCTGGT
AGCGGTGGTTTTTTTGTTTGCAAGCAGCAGATTACGCGCAGAAAAAAAGGATCTCAAGAAGATCCTTTGA
TCTTTTCTACGGGGTCTGACGCTCAGTGGAACGAAAACTCACGTTAAGGGATTTTGGTCATGAGATTATC
AAAAAGGATCTTCACCTAGATCCTTTTAAATTAAAAATGAAGTTTTAAATCAATCTAAAGTATATATGAG
TAAACTTGGTCTGACAGTTACCAATGCTTAATCAGTGAGGCACCTATCTCAGCGATCTGTCTATTTCGTT
CATCCATAGTTGCCTGACTCCCCGTCGTGTAGATAACTACGATACGGGAGGGCTTACCATCTGGCCCCAG
TGCTGCAATGATACCGCGAGATCCACGCTCACCGGCTCCAGATTTAT
